Addgene plasmid #229393: pXTK-BB7 [Backbone_repABC-pMlb-KanR-TetR-PaqCI-Compatible_PartTypeBB]
Purpose: (Empty Backbone) XanthoMoClo Golden Gate Backbone Plasmid, contains Backbone_repABC-pMlb-KanR-TetR-PaqCI-Compatible_PartTypeBB and an sfGFP dropout
Depositing lab: Michael Springer. Depositing organization: Harvard Medical School. Publication: XanthoMoClo horizontal line A Robust Modular Cloning Genetic Toolkit for the Genera Xanthobacter and Roseixanthobacter. Soltysiak MPM, Ory ALH, Lee AD, Christophersen CE, Jalihal AP, Springer M. ACS Synth Biol. 2025 Apr 18;14(4):1173-1190. doi: 10.1021/acssynbio.4c00806. Epub 2025 Mar 13. PubMed 40080684.
Backbone
  Vector backbone: pXTK
  Vector type: Bacterial Expression
Growth in bacteria
  Bacterial resistance: Kanamycin, 50 μg/mL
  Growth temperature: 37°C
  Growth strain: DH5alpha
  Copy number: Low Copy
Gene/Insert
  Gene/Insert name: None
Terms and licenses: Academic/Nonprofit Terms; Industry Terms: Not Available to Industry
How to cite: pXTK-BB7 [Backbone_repABC-pMlb-KanR-TetR-PaqCI-Compatible_PartTypeBB] was a gift from Michael Springer (Addgene plasmid # 229393 ; http://n2t.net/addgene:229393 ; RRID:Addgene_229393)
