[The description below was written by a language model from this plasmid's Addgene catalogue record and pLannotate feature annotations shown in this document.]
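Description:
pXTK-BB7 is an empty Golden Gate destination backbone from the XanthoMoClo modular cloning toolkit, which was built for genetic work in the genera Xanthobacter and Roseixanthobacter. It is catalogued as a bacterial expression vector on the pXTK backbone, belongs to the "BB" (backbone) part type, and is described as PaqCI-compatible, meaning it is intended for use in assemblies that employ the Type IIS enzyme PaqCI. The record lists no insert. Instead, the cloning position is occupied by a superfolder GFP dropout cassette followed by the rrnB T1 and T7Te terminators. In this kind of design, a successful assembly replaces the sfGFP cassette, so correct clones can be distinguished from fluorescent parental colonies. The promoter driving sfGFP is not annotated.

The 10.6 kb sequence carries two replication systems. A ColE1/pMB1-type origin supports propagation in E. coli, although the catalogue entry lists the plasmid as low copy. The name also indicates a repABC replicon from pMlb. The feature table is consistent with this, showing a rhizobial plasmid-type coding sequence with homology to a Sinorhizobium fredii protein, along with the ctRNA and S-element RNAs typical of repABC regulatory regions. This replicon presumably provides maintenance in the alphaproteobacterial target hosts.

Selection is dual. A Tn5-derived neo/nptII gene, flanked by leftover transposase and ble fragments, confers kanamycin resistance, which is the selection listed for E. coli. A tetA efflux gene with its divergently oriented tetR regulator confers tetracycline resistance. An IncP oriT with traJ allows the plasmid to be mobilised by conjugation from a suitable donor strain into recipients.
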