Features (pLannotate 1.2.2; 14 found; start..end, strand, type, name):
      1..589     +  rep_origin     ori: high-copy-number ColE1/pMB1/pBR322/pUC origin of replication
    603..932     +  CDS            tnpA (fragment): TN5P_ECOLX - Also known as tnp. Experimental evidence at protein level: Swiss-Prot protein existence level 1. Mediates transposition of transposon Tn5 by a 'cut and paste' mechanism. First, the monomeric transposase binds the 19 bp inverted DNA repeats flanking the transposon. Then, dimerization of the DNA- bound transposase creates a synaptic DNA complex. After nicking of the first DNA strand, excision of the transposon proceeds through a series of intermediates. The transposase then mediates the insertion of the transposon at a new site by strand transfer. The activity of the wild- type tran
    964..1755    +  CDS            neo: KKA2_KLEPN - Also known as kan, nptII. Experimental evidence at protein level: Swiss-Prot protein existence level 1. Resistance to kanamycin, neomycin, paromomycin, ribostamycin, butirosin and gentamicin B. From Klebsiella pneumoniae.
   1779..1931    +  CDS            ble (fragment): BLE_KLEPN - Experimental evidence at protein level: Swiss-Prot protein existence level 1. Binding protein with a strong affinity to the bleomycin family of antibiotics. Binds to CL990; an antimitotic-antibiotic compound. From Klebsiella pneumoniae.
   2529..3692    +  CDS            Y4CK_SINFN: Protein inferred from homology: Swiss-Prot protein existence level 3. From Sinorhizobium fredii (strain NBRC 101917 / NGR234).
   4745..4790    -  ncRNA          ctRNA p42d: Accession: RF00489 - ctRNA
   4830..4896    +  ncRNA          S-element: Accession: RF00490 - S-element
   6632..7282    -  CDS            TetR: tetracycline resistance regulatory protein; tetR
   7388..8587    +  CDS            TcR: tetracycline efflux protein; tetA; confers resistance to tetracycline
   8924..9637    +  CDS            superfolder GFP: GFP variant that folds robustly even when fused to poorly folded proteins (Pédelacq et al., 2006)
   9649..9720    +  terminator     rrnB T1 terminator: transcription terminator T1 from the E. coli rrnB gene
   9736..9763    +  terminator     T7Te terminator: phage T7 early transcription terminator
   9916..10025   +  oriT           oriT: incP origin of transfer
  10058..10429   +  CDS            traJ: oriT-recognizing protein; traJ
>Addgene plasmid #229393 | pXTK-BB7 [Backbone_repABC-pMlb-KanR-TetR-PaqCI-Compatible_PartTypeBB] | addgene full sequence | sequence record 467913 | Addgene NGS Result
TTGAGATCCTTTTTTTCTGCGCGTAATCTGCTGCTTGCAAACAAAAAAACCACCGCTACCAGCGGTGGTT
TGTTTGCCGGATCAAGAGCTACCAACTCTTTTTCCGAAGGTAACTGGCTTCAGCAGAGCGCAGATACCAA
ATACTGTTCTTCTAGTGTAGCCGTAGTTAGGCCACCACTTCAAGAACTCTGTAGCACCGCCTACATACCT
CGCTCTGCTAATCCTGTTACCAGTGGCTGCTGCCAGTGGCGATAAGTCGTGTCTTACCGGGTTGGACTCA
AGACGATAGTTACCGGATAAGGCGCAGCGGTCGGGCTGAACGGGGGGTTCGTGCACACAGCCCAGCTTGG
AGCGAACGACCTACACCGAACTGAGATACCTACAGCGTGAGCTATGAGAAAGCGCCACGCTTCCCGAAGG
GAGAAAGGCGGACAGGTATCCGGTAAGCGGCAGGGTCGGAACAGGAGAGCGCACGAGGGAGCTTCCAGGG
GGAAACGCCTGGTATCTTTATAGTCCTGTCGGGTTTCGCCACCTCTGACTTGAGCGTCGATTTTTGTGAT
GCTCGTCAGGGGGGCGGAGCCTATGGAAAAACGCCAGCAACGCGCAATAGCTTCACGCTGCCGCAAGCAC
TCAGGGCGCAAGGGCTGCTAAAGGAAGCGGAACACGTAGAAAGCCAGTCCGCAGAAACGGTGCTGACCCC
GGATGAATGTCAGCTACTGGGCTATCTGGACAAGGGAAAACGCAAGCGCAAAGAGAAAGCAGGTAGCTTG
CAGTGGGCTTACATGGCGATAGCTAGACTGGGCGGTTTTATGGACAGCAAGCGAACCGGAATTGCCAGCT
GGGGCGCCCTCTGGTAAGGTTGGGAAGCCCTGCAAAGTAAACTGGATGGCTTTCTTGCCGCCAAGGATCT
GATGGCGCAGGGGATCAAGATCTGATCAAGAGACAGGATGAGGATCGTTTCGCATGATTGAACAAGATGG
ATTGCACGCAGGTTCTCCGGCCGCTTGGGTGGAGAGGCTATTCGGCTATGACTGGGCACAACAGACAATC
GGCTGCTCTGATGCCGCCGTGTTCCGGCTGTCAGCGCAGGGGCGCCCGGTTCTTTTTGTCAAGACCGACC
TGTCCGGTGCCCTGAATGAACTCCAAGACGAGGCAGCGCGGCTATCGTGGCTGGCCACGACGGGCGTTCC
TTGCGCAGCTGTGCTCGACGTTGTCACTGAAGCGGGAAGGGACTGGCTGCTATTGGGCGAAGTGCCGGGG
CAGGATCTCCTGTCATCTCACCTTGCTCCTGCCGAGAAAGTATCCATCATGGCTGATGCAATGCGGCGGC
TGCATACGCTTGATCCGGCTACCTGCCCATTCGACCACCAAGCGAAACATCGCATCGAGCGAGCACGTAC
TCGGATGGAAGCCGGTCTTGTCGATCAGGATGATCTGGACGAAGAGCATCAGGGGCTCGCGCCAGCCGAA
CTGTTCGCCAGGCTCAAGGCGCGGATGCCCGACGGCGAGGATCTCGTCGTGACCCATGGCGATGCCTGCT
TGCCGAATATCATGGTGGAAAATGGCCGCTTTTCTGGATTCATCGACTGTGGCCGGCTGGGTGTGGCGGA
CCGCTATCAGGACATAGCGTTGGCTACCCGTGATATTGCTGAAGAGCTTGGCGGCGAATGGGCTGACCGC
TTCCTCGTGCTTTACGGTATCGCCGCTCCCGATTCGCAGCGCATCGCCTTCTATCGCCTTCTTGACGAGT
TCTTCTGAGCGGGACTCTGGGGTTCGAAATGACCGACCAAGCGACGCCCAACCTGCCATCACGAGATTTC
GATTCCACCGCCGCCTTCTATGAAAGGTTGGGCTTCGGAATCGTTTTCCGGGACGCCGGCTGGATGATCC
TCCAGCGCGGGGATCTCATGCTGGAGTTCTTCGCCCACCCCCCCTGGCGTTCGTCACTCGTTTGGCCATG
CGGAATCTCCAGCCGGAACACCCCCTCGTCGCCCGGCTGGCGGTCCGCGCGGGATTGGCTTGCGATTTCA
CTTTGTCAGCAAGCGGTGCTGTTTGCGCATCGTGACGGGTTGGTACCGCTGGTCTATTGCCGGCCCCTAC
CCCGATAGATTTCATCCGCATTGACACGACGATGTGTTGAAGCCGGGAAATGTGACGAGCCGTCTTCAGG
AGTCTTTGGCCTCGGTCTGGCGATGCTGGCCGTCAGCATGCGTCTCAACATAGCGGTCTTGGCAACACCA
CCGCGTACCTACGATCTGAAACTTTGCTCCGCCGAATGGTCGCGTCTGGTGCGCGCAAATCCATGTTTTC
AATATCGTTCTGCGATTTTTTTACTGCGGTAAATTTCTGGATGCGGTCAGTGCGATTGGCCGCGCTCTGG
CCAGCGTTAACCTTTTGTTAACCCAAAACTTCTTGCCGGTAAGTCCGAATCGGAGCTTAATGGCGCTTGT
TGTGGGCATTGCTTACAAAAAGCGCCAATTCAGGTTTCGACGAGAATGAATGTCTCCATCCGGCTGCCAC
GTTTCGAGTTCGATGACAAAATCCTCGAACAGGGCGCCGAGATTTCCCGGCGGTTGAACCAGCTTCGGAT
GGAGAAATTTCCGCCCAATGCGACGAAGACGCTACGCACATTCTCGATGGCGGAGGTCGCTCACTACCTC
GGGGTTTCGCAGAACAATTTGAAGCGTCTCCATCTCGAAGGCAAGGGGCCGTTGCCTGACCAAAGTCCTT
CCGGCCGTCGCTCCTACACGGCTACACAGATGCTCGAGCTCAGGCAGTTCCTGGACCAGCATGGCAGGAC
TGAAGTCAAGAAGTACGTTCCGCACCGCAAGCTTGGCGATAAGCTCCAGGTGGTTGCGGTGGTCAATTTC
AAAGGCGGCAGCGGCAAGACGACCACGGCAGCCCACCTCGCCCAGCACCTGGCGCTGACTGGTCATCGGG
TTCTTGCGATCGATCTTGATCCGCAAGCTTCGCTGTCTGCTCTGCACGGCTTCCAGCCCGAGCTCGATCG
CAACCTCTCGCTCTATGAAGCGATCAGGTATGACGACGAACGCAGATCGATTGCGGATGTGATCATACCG
ACAAATTTCCCCGGCCTCGACATCATTCCCGCCAATCTCGAGCTGCAGGAATACGAGTATGACACGCCGC
TCGCCATGCAAGACAAAACCTCCAGTGCCGGCCGCCAGTTCTTCACGCGCATGGCCAAAGCGTTGTCGGA
GGTTGACGATCGGTACGATGTCGTCGTTGTCGATTGCCCGCCCCAGCTTGGCTATCTGACTTTGACGGCA
ATGTCGGCGGCGACATCGGTTCTCATTACGGTCCATCCGCAGATGCTCGACCTGATGTCGATGAGCCAGT
TTCTTCTGATGCTTGGCGGCATATTGAAGACCATCAAGGCCGCCGGCGCCGCGATCGAACTTGACTGGTT
TCGCTACCTGATCACGCGCTACGAACCGACCGATATTCCGCAGGCGCAGATGGTGGGCTTCATGCAGTCC
ATGCTTGCCGGCCAGATCCTGGAAAACCCGATGTTGAAGTCGACGGCGATTTCCGATGCAGGCCTCACCA
AGCAAACACTTTACGAGGTGGAGAAATCGGCCTTCACCCGCTCGACATATGACCGCGCTTTGGAATCGCT
CGACGCGGTGAACGCCGAGATCGTCACACTCATCCATCGTGCGTGGGGTCGGTCATGACGGCGAACTTTA
CGGCAGTAAAAACCGGCTATTTTGCTCGTGGAATCAGATCGCTAGCCGCTCACGGAGGCGGTTGAATGGC
CCGTAAGGATATTTTCGGCAGTGTGATGGGACCCGTCGCTGCGGTGGCCGATAACAAGGATGTATCGGGG
TATGCCGTTCGTGGTGCCTCCCGCTCGATCATGCAATCCTTCGAGGAGCTCTCCAAGAGTTCCGTCGTCG
ATCTCGATCCTGCCCTGGTTGACACCTCGTTCGTCTCGGACCGCCTGGACGAAGACGATCAGGCGTATCA
GGAGTTGCTGTCGGCAATTCGCGAGAGAGGTCAAGATTCTCCGATTCTGGTCAGACCGCATCCGGAGGTT
TCAGGACGCTTCCAGACAGTATTCGGCCATCGCCGCGTCAAGGTTGCCCGCCAGCTGGGAAGGCCGGTCC
GCGCCGTCGTCAAGAAGATGGGCGACGAGGACCATGTCATCGCCCAGGGCCAGGAGAATGCCGCCAGGGC
CAATCTGTCCTTCATCGAGAGGACCCTGTTTGCCGATCGCATTCTCAAGCGCGGCCACACCTCGGACACG
GTGAAGTCCGCTTTGGCGCTCGATGACACGACCTTTTCGAAGATGCGCTCCGTGACCGGCAATATCCCCG
AGCCAGTCATTGTGGCTGTTGGCTCGGCCAAGGCCGTCGGACGGGACAGGTGGTGGCAACTGGCCAAGCT
CATGGAGCATCCTGGGAACGCGGGCAGGGCGGCCGACTATGTGAAGAGCGCTGATTTCGCGGAGCCAAGC
AGTGACGCACGATTTGCGCTTCTTTTCGACTACCTGAACGCTCCGGCGAAACGTTCGCCGGCAGCGCCGA
AGACACGAGAAAAGGCCTGGGCGCCGCAAGACAGGTCGGTGCGGGCCAAGATCACCGACACCGGAAAAGT
GTTCACGCTTGCCCTGAAAGCAAGGGAAGCCTCGCCGTTCGGTGCGTTCATCACCGAACGGCTGGACGAG
CTTTTCGAAGCGTTCCGGCAATCGGAAATGTCTAAGAGAACAGGAGACTGAAACCGCAAAAGAAAAAGGC
CCCCGAACGTCGCCGTCGCGGAAGCCCTTCTCGTCTGTAGCAAGCTGAGAATCGCACTTCCCCGAATCAC
TGTCAAGAGTCGTGGCGCCATTTCGGCGAGCAGGTTTCTTTTGCCTTCGTGAAAGGTGAGGGAAATGGAG
AGTGGGTTTGCGACGACGCCTTTTGGGCGGCGGCCGATGACGCTTGCCTTGGTGAAGGCCAATGCCGCGT
CGCGGCAGATTCCGAAAGGGGCCGCCGTTGAGAAATGGCAGGTCTACCGGTGGCTATGCGAGGGCAAGTC
GATCGTCGGCGTTGGCGATCGTGCCCTGGCGGTGCTGAGCGGGCTGTTGACGTTTTATCCTGACGACCAG
ATCAGCGAGGAAAACGGCTTGATGGTCTTCCCGTCGAACGCACAGCTGTCTTTGCGGGCGCACGGCATGG
CCGATTCGACGCTGAGAAGGAACCTGGCCGAGCTGGTGAGTTGCGGCCTGATCATTCGCCGCGATAGTCC
GAACGGCAAAAGATTCGCTCGTAAGGGGCAGGGTGGTGCTGTCATGGAGGTCTTCGGGTTCTCGTTGGCG
CCTCTGCTGGCACGGGCGGCGGAGTTTCAGCGCGCCGCCGAGCAGGTCCGCGCCGAGTGCCAGGCGCTGA
AATTGATGCGGGAGCGCATCACGCTGCATCGCAGGGACATTCAGAAGCTGGTCGAGGCGGCGATCGAGGA
AGGGGTTCCGGGCGACTGGGGCGGCGTCTGGAGGCGGTTTCGGTCCATCGTGGATGCAATTCCGCGCCGG
GCGGGGCTGTCACAGCTTGAAGGGATCGTTGCCGAGCTGGTCGTGCTCCACGATGAAGTGGATAGGATGC
TGGAAAGCTTCACAAGTTCCACGAATCCTAGCGGCAATGAGTCCCAAAATGAGCGGCAGCAATCTGATTC
AAACACAGACTCCATTTTTGTATTTGAACCGGCTTTCGAAAAAAGCAGGGCGGCCGTTGAGCCAAGACCG
GCACCGGACGAGCGGTTGAAAAGCTATCCGATTGGACTGGTGCTGAAGGCCTGCCCCGAGTTTGCGGGCT
ATGCTGTCAACGGGATCGCCAGCTGGCGCGATTTGATGCTCACCGCGGCCCAGGTGCGCGGCTACCTTGG
GGTTTCACCGTCGGCCTATGAGGAGGCTTGCCATGTGATGGGTCAGGAAGTCGCCGCGATTGTGATTGCG
TGTATTCTGCAACGGGCACAGCACATCAATTCGGCCGGTGGCTATCTGCGCGTGCTGACGGAAAAGGCGA
GGGCAGGGGAGTTCTCGGTCGGACCGATGCTGATGGCCGCGCTCAAGGCCAATGGCCCGGCAACGAGGAT
GACGGGATGATTGAGGTACAGGTTCGTGGGGCAGGTTGCTCGGCGCTCTAGGTGACGGCATGCGGCCACC
TACCGGCGGTGGGCTCCCGGGCTTGAAAGCTGTTCAGGAATGCCATATCTTTTGCACAAGAAACATGACT
CCTGATATGGTGAACACTGTGGGCCATGCACTCAAGGCAGCCGAGCAGAATGGGCCGCTCGTCTTGTCCT
ATATGGATCGGAACGGGAAGATTGCGATCGAGCAGGTCGCGGACGGTTTTGGCATGTCCAAGGGTCAGTT
GGCCCAGACCGCCGGTCTTGCGCGTGAGACACTCTATCGCTCAGAGCGCAGCGCTGCGGCAAAGACCCAG
GGGCGTCTGCGCGAAATGCTCGAGATCATCAGCCGCGTGAGCGATTGGGCGGGCGGCAAGGAACAGGCGA
TGGCCTGGTATCGGGCTCAGCCGCTTCCGGCATTTGGCGGACGCACTGCCGAAGCGCTGGTGAAGGATGG
CAAGGCCGCCGCGGTCCGTGATTATCTAGATCACATGGCAGTCGGTGTGGCTCAATCGTCACCCTTTCTC
GGTCCTTCAACGTTCCTGACAACGAGCCTCCTTTTCGCCAATCCATCGACAATCACCGCGAGTCCCTGCT
CGAACGCTGCGTCCGGACCGGCTTCGTCGAAGGCGTCTATCGCGGCCCGCAACAGCGGCGAGAGCGGAGC
CTGTTCAACGGTGCCGCCGCGCTCGCCGGCATCGCTGTCGCCGGCCTGCTCCTCAAGCACGGCCCCAACA
GTGAAGTAGCTGATTGTCATCAGCGCATTGACGGCGTCCCCGGCCGAAAAACCCGCCTCGCAGAGGAAGC
GAAGCTGCGCGTCGGCCGTTTCCATCTGCGGTGCGCCCGGTCGCGTGCCGGCATGGATGCGCGCGCCATC
GCGGTAGGCGAGCAGCGCCTGCCTGAAGCTGCGGGCATTCCCGATCAGAAATGAGCGCCAGTCGTCGTCG
GCTCTCGGCACCGAATGCGTATGATTCTCCGCCAGCATGGCTTCGGCCAGTGCGTCGAGCAGCGCCCGCT
TGTTCCTGAAGTGCCAGTAAAGCGCCGGCTGCTGAACCCCCAACCGTTCCGCCAGTTTGCGTGTCGTCAG
ACCGTCTACGCCGACCTCGTTCAACAGGTCCAGGGCGGCACGGATCACTGTATTCGGCTGCAACTTTGTC
ATGCTTGACACTTTATCACTGATAAACATAATATGTCCACCAACTTATCAGTGATAAAGAATCCGCGCGT
TCAATCGGACCAGCGGAGGCTGGTCCGGAGGCCAGACGTGAAACCCAACATACCCCTGATCGTAATTCTG
AGCACTGTCGCGCTCGACGCTGTCGGCATCGGCCTGATTATGCCGGTGCTGCCGGGCCTCCTGCGCGATC
TGGTTCACTCGAACGACGTCACCGCCCACTATGGCATTCTGCTGGCGCTGTATGCGTTGGTGCAATTTGC
CTGCGCACCTGTGCTGGGCGCGCTGTCGGATCGTTTCGGGCGGCGGCCAATCTTGCTCGTCTCGCTGGCC
GGCGCCACTGTCGACTACGCCATCATGGCGACAGCGCCTTTCCTTTGGGTTCTCTATATCGGGCGGATCG
TGGCCGGCATCACCGGGGCGACTGGGGCGGTAGCCGGCGCTTATATTGCCGATATCACTGATGGCGATGA
GCGCGCGCGGCACTTCGGCTTCATGAGCGCCTGTTTCGGGTTCGGGATGGTCGCGGGACCTGTGCTCGGT
GGGCTGATGGGCGGTTTCTCCCCCCACGCTCCGTTCTTCGCCGCGGCAGCCTTGAACGGCCTCAATTTCC
TGACGGGCTGTTTCCTTTTGCCGGAGTCGCACAAAGGCGAACGCCGGCCGTTACGCCGGGAGGCTCTCAA
CCCGCTCGCTTCGTTCCGGTGGGCCCGGGGCATGACCGTCGTCGCCGCCCTGATGGCGGTCTTCTTCATC
ATGCAACTTGTCGGACAGGTGCCGGCCGCGCTTTGGGTCATTTTCGGCGAGGATCGCTTTCACTGGGACG
CGACCACGATCGGCATTTCGCTTGCCGCATTTGGCATTCTGCATTCACTCGCCCAGGCAATGATCACCGG
CCCTGTAGCCGCCCGGCTCGGCGAAAGGCGGGCACTCATGCTCGGAATGATTGCCGACGGCACAGGCTAC
ATCCTGCTTGCCTTCGCGACACGGGGATGGATGGCGTTCCCGATCATGGTCCTGCTTGCTTCGGGTGGCA
TCGGAATGCCGGCGCTGCAAGCAATGTTGTCCAGGCAGGTCGATGAGGAACGTCAGGGGCAGCTGCAAGG
CTCACTGGCGGCGCTCACCAGCCTGACCTCGATCGTCGGACCCCTCCTCTTCACGGCGATCTATGCGGCT
TCTATAACAACGTGGAACGGGTGGGCATGGATTGCAGGCGCTGCCCTCTACTTGCTCTGCCTGCCGGCGC
TGCGTCGCGGGCTTTGGAGCGGCGCAGGGCAACGAGCCGATCGCTGATCGTGGAAACGATAGGCCTATGC
CATGCGGGTCAAGGCGACTTCCGGCAAGCTATACGCGCCCTAGGAGTGCGGTTGGAACGTTGGCCCAGCC
AGATACTCCCGATCACGAGCAGGACGCCGATGATTTGAAGCGCACTCAGCGTCTGATCTTAATTAAAACG
TGAGACCGAAAGTGAAACGTGATTTCATGCGTCATTTTGAACATTTTGTAAATCTTATTTAATAATGTGT
GCGGCAATTCACATTTAATTTATGAATGTTTTCTTAACATCGCGGCAACTCAAGAAACGGCAGGTTCGGA
TCTTAGCTACTAGAGAAAGAGGAGAAATACTAGATGCGTAAAGGCGAAGAGCTGTTCACTGGTGTCGTCC
CTATTCTGGTGGAACTGGATGGTGATGTCAACGGTCATAAGTTTTCCGTGCGTGGCGAGGGTGAAGGTGA
CGCAACTAATGGTAAACTGACGCTGAAGTTCATCTGTACTACTGGTAAACTGCCGGTTCCTTGGCCGACT
CTGGTAACGACGCTGACTTATGGTGTTCAGTGCTTTGCTCGTTATCCGGACCATATGAAGCAGCATGACT
TCTTCAAGTCCGCCATGCCGGAAGGCTATGTGCAGGAACGCACGATTTCCTTTAAGGATGACGGCACGTA
CAAAACGCGTGCGGAAGTGAAATTTGAAGGCGATACCCTGGTAAACCGCATTGAGCTGAAAGGCATTGAC
TTTAAAGAGGACGGCAATATCCTGGGCCATAAGCTGGAATACAATTTTAACAGCCACAATGTTTACATCA
CCGCCGATAAACAAAAAAATGGCATTAAAGCGAATTTTAAAATTCGCCACAACGTGGAGGATGGCAGCGT
GCAGCTGGCTGATCACTACCAGCAAAACACTCCAATCGGTGATGGTCCTGTTCTGCTGCCAGACAATCAC
TATCTGAGCACGCAAAGCGTTCTGTCTAAAGATCCGAACGAGAAACGCGATCATATGGTTCTGCTGGAGT
TCGTAACCGCAGCGGGCATCACGCATGGTATGGATGAACTGTACAAATGACCAGGCATCAAATAAAACGA
AAGGCTCAGTCGAAAGACTGGGCCTTTCGTTTTATCTGTTGTTTGTCGGTGAACGCTCTCTACTAGAGTC
ACACTGGCTCACCTTCGGGTGGGCCTTTCTGCGTTTATAGGTCTCTGAGTATCTTCCGCTGCATAACCCT
GCTTCGGGGTCATTATAGCGATTTTTTCGGTATATCCATCCTTTTTCGCACGATATACAGGATTTTGCCA
AAGGGTTCGTGTAGACTTTCCTTGGTGTATCCAACGGCGTCAGCCGGGCAGGATAGGTGAAGTAGGCCCA
CCCGCGAGCGGGTGTTCCTTCTTCACTGTCCCTTATTCGCACCTGGCGGTGCTCAACGGGAATCCTGCTC
TGCGAGGCTGGCCGGCTACCGCCGGCGTAACAGATGAGGGCAAGCGGATGGCTGATGAAACCAAGCCAAC
CAGGAAGGGCAGCCCACCTATCAAGGTGTACTGCCTTCCAGACGAACGAAGAGCGATTGAGGAAAAGGCG
GCGGCGGCCGGCATGAGCCTGTCGGCCTACCTGCTGGCCGTCGGCCAGGGCTACAAAATCACGGGCGTCG
TGGACTATGAGCACGTCCGCGAGCTGGCCCGCATCAATGGCGACCTGGGCCGCCTGGGCGGCCTGCTGAA
ACTCTGGCTCACCGACGACCCGCGCACGGCGCGGTTCGGTGATGCCACGATCCTCGCCCTGCTGGCGAAG
ATCGAAGAGAAGCAGGACGAGCTTGGCAAGGTCATGATGGGCGTGGTCCGCCCGAGGGCAGAGCCATGAC
TTTTTTAGCCGCTAAAACGGCCGGGGGGTGCGCGTGATTGCCAAGCACGTCCCCATGCGCTCCATCAAGA
AGAGGCACTTCGAGCTGTAAGTACATCACCGACGAGCAAGGCAAGACGATCCCGAAGATCAAAGGATCTT
C
